>Addgene plasmid #32587 | pENTR-L5-LucmiR-EGFP-L2 | depositor full sequence | sequence record 37929 | pENTR-L5-LucmiR-EGFP-L2 sequence 3679 bps
TTGTACAAAGTTGGCATTATAAGAAAGCATTGCTTATCAATTTGTTGCAACGAACAGGTCACTATCAGTC
AAAATAAAATCATTATTTGCCATCCAGCTGCAGGGCGGCCGCGATATCCCCTATAGTGAGTCGTATTACA
TGGTCATAGCTGTTTCCTGGCAGCTCTGGCCCGTGTCTCAAAATCTCTGATGTTACATTGCACAAGATAA
AAATATATCATCATGAACAATAAAACTGTCTGCTTACATAAACAGTAATACAAGGGGTGTTATGAGCCAT
ATTCAACGGGAAACGTCGAGGCCGCGATTAAATTCCAACATGGATGCTGATTTATATGGGTATAAATGGG
CTCGCGATAATGTCGGGCAATCAGGTGCGACAATCTATCGCTTGTATGGGAAGCCCGATGCGCCAGAGTT
GTTTCTGAAACATGGCAAAGGTAGCGTTGCCAATGATGTTACAGATGAGATGGTCAGACTAAACTGGCTG
ACGGAATTTATGCCTCTTCCGACCATCAAGCATTTTATCCGTACTCCTGATGATGCATGGTTACTCACCA
CTGCGATCCCCGGAAAAACAGCATTCCAGGTATTAGAAGAATATCCTGATTCAGGTGAAAATATTGTTGA
TGCGCTGGCAGTGTTCCTGCGCCGGTTGCATTCGATTCCTGTTTGTAATTGTCCTTTTAACAGCGATCGC
GTATTTCGTCTCGCTCAGGCGCAATCACGAATGAATAACGGTTTGGTTGATGCGAGTGATTTTGATGACG
AGCGTAATGGCTGGCCTGTTGAACAAGTCTGGAAAGAAATGCATAAACTTTTGCCATTCTCACCGGATTC
AGTCGTCACTCATGGTGATTTCTCACTTGATAACCTTATTTTTGACGAGGGGAAATTAATAGGTTGTATT
GATGTTGGACGAGTCGGAATCGCAGACCGATACCAGGATCTTGCCATCCTATGGAACTGCCTCGGTGAGT
TTTCTCCTTCATTACAGAAACGGCTTTTTCAAAAATATGGTATTGATAATCCTGATATGAATAAATTGCA
GTTTCATTTGATGCTCGATGAGTTTTTCTAATCAGAATTGGTTAATTGGTTGTAACACTGGCAGAGCATT
ACGCTGACTTGACGGGACGGCGCAAGCTCATGACCAAAATCCCTTAACGTGAGTTACGCGTCGTTCCACT
GAGCGTCAGACCCCGTAGAAAAGATCAAAGGATCTTCTTGAGATCCTTTTTTTCTGCGCGTAATCTGCTG
CTTGCAAACAAAAAAACCACCGCTACCAGCGGTGGTTTGTTTGCCGGATCAAGAGCTACCAACTCTTTTT
CCGAAGGTAACTGGCTTCAGCAGAGCGCAGATACCAAATACTGTTCTTCTAGTGTAGCCGTAGTTAGGCC
ACCACTTCAAGAACTCTGTAGCACCGCCTACATACCTCGCTCTGCTAATCCTGTTACCAGTGGCTGCTGC
CAGTGGCGATAAGTCGTGTCTTACCGGGTTGGACTCAAGACGATAGTTACCGGATAAGGCGCAGCGGTCG
GGCTGAACGGGGGGTTCGTGCACACAGCCCAGCTTGGAGCGAACGACCTACACCGAACTGAGATACCTAC
AGCGTGAGCTATGAGAAAGCGCCACGCTTCCCGAAGGGAGAAAGGCGGACAGGTATCCGGTAAGCGGCAG
GGTCGGAACAGGAGAGCGCACGAGGGAGCTTCCAGGGGGAAACGCCTGGTATCTTTATAGTCCTGTCGGG
TTTCGCCACCTCTGACTTGAGCGTCGATTTTTGTGATGCTCGTCAGGGGGGCGGAGCCTATGGAAAAACG
CCAGCAACGCGGCCTTTTTACGGTTCCTGGCCTTTTGCTGGCCTTTTGCTCACATGTTCTTTCCTGCGTT
ATCCCCTGATTCTGTGGATAACCGTATTACCGCCTTTGAGTGAGCTGATACCGCTCGCCGCAGCCGAACG
ACCGAGCGCAGCGAGTCAGTGAGCGAGGAAGCGGAAGAGCGCCCAATACGCAAACCGCCTCTCCCCGCGC
GTTGGCCGATTCATTAATGCAGCTGGCACGACAGGTTTCCCGACTGGAAAGCGGGCAGTGAGCGCAACGC
AATTAATACGCGTACCGCTAGCCAGGAAGAGTTTGTAGAAACGCAAAAAGGCCATCCGTCAGGATGGCCT
TCTGCTTAGTTTGATGCCTGGCAGTTTATGGCGGGCGTCCTGCCCGCCACCCTCCGGGCCGTTGCTTCAC
AACGTTCAAATCCGCTCCCGGCGGATTTGTCCTACTCAGGAGAGCGTTCACCGACAAACAACAGATAAAA
CGAAAGGCCCAGTCTTCCGACTGAGCCTTTCGTTTTATTTGATGCCTGGCAGTTCCCTACTCTCGCGTTA
ACGCTAGCATGGATGTTTTCCCAGTCACGACGTTGTAAAACGACGGCCAGTCTTAAGCTCGGGCCCCAAA
TAATGATTTTATTTTGACTGATAGTGACCTGTTCGTTGCAACAAATTGATGAGCAATGCTTTTTTATAAT
GCCAACTTTGTATACAAAAGTTGTGTAAGGTAGCCTTGCAGAAGTTGGTCGTGAGGCACTGGGCAGGTAA
GTATCAAGGTTACAAGACAGGTTTAAGGAGACCAATAGAAACTGGGCTTGTCGAGACAGAGAAGACTCTT
GCGTTTCGGTCGACTTCTAGAGCTCTGGAGGCTTGCTGAAGGCTGTATGCTGATTTGTATTCAGCCCATA
TCGGTTTTGGCCACTGACTGACCGATATGGTGAATACAAATCAGGACACAAGGCCTGTTACTAGCACTCA
CATGGAACAAATGGCCGAATTCGGCGCTAGCTGCTGATATCGCATACGCGTGGACCAGATAGGCACCTAT
TGGTCTTACTGACATCCACTTTGCCTTTCTCTCCACAGGTGTCGGTACCGCGGGCCCGGGATCCACCGGT
CGCCACCATGGTGAGCAAGGGCGAGGAGCTGTTCACCGGGGTGGTGCCCATCCTGGTCGAGCTGGACGGC
GACGTAAACGGCCACAAGTTCAGCGTGTCCGGCGAGGGCGAGGGCGATGCCACCTACGGCAAGCTGACCC
TGAAGTTCATCTGCACCACCGGCAAGCTGCCCGTGCCCTGGCCCACCCTCGTGACCACCCTGACCTACGG
CGTGCAGTGCTTCAGCCGCTACCCCGACCACATGAAGCAGCACGACTTCTTCAAGTCCGCCATGCCCGAA
GGCTACGTCCAGGAGCGCACCATCTTCTTCAAGGACGACGGCAACTACAAGACCCGCGCCGAGGTGAAGT
TCGAGGGCGACACCCTGGTGAACCGCATCGAGCTGAAGGGCATCGACTTCAAGGAGGACGGCAACATCCT
GGGGCACAAGCTGGAGTACAACTACAACAGCCACAACGTCTATATCATGGCCGACAAGCAGAAGAACGGC
ATCAAGGTGAACTTCAAGATCCGCCACAACATCGAGGACGGCAGCGTGCAGCTCGCCGACCACTACCAGC
AGAACACCCCCATCGGCGACGGCCCCGTGCTGCTGCCCGACAACCACTACCTGAGCACCCAGTCCGCCCT
GAGCAAAGACCCCAACGAGAAGCGCGATCACATGGTCCTGCTGGAGTTCGTGACCGCCGCCGGGATCACT
CTCGGCATGGACGAGCTGTACAAGTAATACCCAGCTTTC
Features (pLannotate 1.2.2; 15 found; start..end, strand, type, name):
    120..138     -  promoter       T7 promoter: promoter for bacteriophage T7 RNA polymerase
    272..1081    +  CDS            KanR: aminoglycoside phosphotransferase; aph(3')-Ia; confers resistance to kanamycin in bacteria or G418 (Geneticin®) in eukaryotes
   1228..1816    +  rep_origin     ori: high-copy-number ColE1/pMB1/pBR322/pUC origin of replication
   1999..2091    +  CDS            lacI (fragment): lac repressor; lacI; The lac repressor binds to the lac operator to inhibit transcription in E. coli. This inhibition can be relieved by adding lactose or isopropyl-β-D-thiogalactopyranoside (IPTG).
   2146..2173    -  terminator     rrnB T2 terminator: transcription terminator T2 from the E. coli rrnB gene
   2305..2348    +  terminator     rrnB T1 terminator: Escherichia coli rrnB; transcription terminator T1 from the E. coli rrnB gene
   2395..2431    -  CDS            lacZα (fragment): LacZα fragment of β-galactosidase; lacZ fragment
   2448..2543    +  protein_bind   attL5: mutant version of attL; recombination site for the Gateway® LR reaction LR Clonase™
   2587..2667    +  intron         chimeric intron (fragment): chimera between introns from human β-globin and immunoglobulin heavy chain genes
   2685..2711    +  ncRNA          5' miR-155: sequence upstream of the precursor of mouse miR-155 microRNA (Uva et al., 2013) miRNA
   2775..2816    +  ncRNA          3' miR-155: sequence downstream of the precursor of mouse miR-155 microRNA (Uva et al., 2013) miRNA
   2858..2908    +  intron         chimeric intron (fragment): chimera between introns from human β-globin and immunoglobulin heavy chain genes
   2913..2940    +  misc_feature   MCS (fragment): multiple cloning site
   2948..3667    +  CDS            EGFP: the original enhanced GFP (Yang et al., 1996) mammalian codon-optimized
   3669..89      -  protein_bind   attL2 (across the origin): mutant version of attL; recombination site for the Gateway® LR reaction LR Clonase™
