[The description below was written by a language model from this plasmid's Addgene catalogue record and pLannotate feature annotations shown in this document.]
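Description:
pENTR-L5-LucmiR-EGFP-L2 is a 3.7 kb Gateway entry clone, made by recombining a PCR-amplified cassette into an Invitrogen pDONR221-series donor backbone (the catalogue lists it as the P3-P2 version, whereas the plasmid name and the annotated sites indicate attL5 and attL2). It is maintained in E. coli through a high-copy ColE1/pUC-type origin and selected with kanamycin via an aph(3')-Ia resistance gene. The rrnB T1 and T2 terminators sit upstream of the attL5 site and shield the insert from read-through transcription. The short lacI and lacZα fragments and the T7 promoter next to attL2 are backbone remnants.

The payload lies between attL5 and attL2 and has two parts. First comes a chimeric β-globin/immunoglobulin intron, annotated as two fragments because it is interrupted by mouse miR-155 5' and 3' flanking sequences. These flanks frame an artificial miRNA hairpin directed against luciferase. A short multiple cloning site remnant follows, and then the EGFP coding sequence. In this design, derived from pSM155-Luc-GFP, the miRNA is released from the spliced-out intron while the mature transcript encodes EGFP. A single Pol II transcript therefore both delivers the knockdown and fluorescently marks the expressing cells.

No promoter is annotated within the cassette. The attL5/attL2 pairing suggests it is meant to be joined to a separate promoter-bearing entry clone in a multi-fragment LR reaction into a destination vector. According to the associated publication, the plasmid belongs to a toolbox for rapid assembly of viral vectors that raise or lower neuronal gene expression in vivo. A luciferase-targeting miRNA would plausibly serve as a non-targeting control there, although the record does not say so.
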