Addgene plasmid #32587: pENTR-L5-LucmiR-EGFP-L2
Depositing lab: Matthew Nolan. Depositing organization: University of Edinburgh. Publication: A Molecular Toolbox for Rapid Generation of Viral Vectors to Up- or Down-Regulate Neuronal Gene Expression in vivo. White MD, Milne RV, Nolan MF. Front Mol Neurosci. 2011;4:8. Epub 2011 Jul 4. 10.3389/fnmol.2011.00008 PubMed 21772812.
Backbone
  Vector backbone: pDONR221 P3-P2
  Backbone manufacturer: Invitrogen
  Vector type: Gateway cloning vector
Growth in bacteria
  Bacterial resistance: Kanamycin, 50 μg/mL
  Growth temperature: 30°C
  Growth strain: Stbl2
  Copy number: High Copy
Gene/Insert
  Gene/Insert name: Intronic Luciferase miRNA and EGFP
  Cloning method: Gateway Cloning
  Sequencing primers: 5′ M13 Forward
Resource information
  A portion of this plasmid was derived from a plasmid made by: pSM155-Luc-GFP was provided by Guangwei Du, University of Texas Health Science Center, Houston. A cassette containing the intronic Luciferase miRNA upstream of EGFP was then amplified with PCR primers containing att sites and recombined to generate the entry vector.
Terms and licenses: Academic/Nonprofit Terms; Industry Terms: Not Available to Industry
Depositor comments: LucmiRNA atttgtattcagcccatatcgg Du, G., Yonekubo, J., Zeng, Y., Osisami, M., and Frohman, M. A. (2006). Design of expression vectors for RNA interference based on miRNAs and RNA splicing. FEBS J. 273, 5421–5427.
How to cite: pENTR-L5-LucmiR-EGFP-L2 was a gift from Matthew Nolan (Addgene plasmid # 32587 ; http://n2t.net/addgene:32587 ; RRID:Addgene_32587)
