>Addgene plasmid #32587 | pENTR-L5-LucmiR-EGFP-L2 | addgene partial sequence | sequence record 39023 | M13rev
CGCGGCCGCCCTGCAGCTGGATGGCAAATAATGATTTTATTTTGACTGATAGTGACCTGTTCGTTGCAAC
AAATTGATAAGCAATGCTTTCTTATAATGCCAACTTTGTACAAGAAAGCTGGGTATTACTTGTACAGCTC
GTCCATGCCGAGAGTGATCCCGGCGGCGGTCACGAACTCCAGCAGGACCATGTGATCGCGCTTCTCGTTG
GGGTCTTTGCTCAGGGCGGACTGGGTGCTCAGGTAGTGGTTGTCGGGCAGCAGCACGGGGCCGTCGCCGA
TGGGGGTGTTCTGCTGGTAGTGGTCGGCGAGCTGCACGCTGCCGTCCTCGATGTTGTGGCGGATCTTGAA
GTTCACCTTGATGCCGTTCTTCTGCTTGTCGGCCATGATATAGACGTTGTGGCTGTTGTAGTTGTACTCC
AGCTTGTGCCCCAGGATGTTGCCGTCCTCCTTGAAGTCGATGCCCTTCAGCTCGATGCGGTTCACCAGGG
TGTCGCCCTCGAACTTCACCTCGGCGCGGGTCTTGTAGTTGCCGTCGTCCTTGAAGAAGATGGTGCGCTC
CTGGACGTAGCCTTCGGGCATGGCGGACTTGAAGAAGTCGTGCTGCTTCATGTGGTCGGGGTAGCGGCTG
AAGCACTGCACGCCGTAGGTCAGGGTGGTCACGAGGGTGGGCCAGGGCACGGGCAGCTTGCCGGTGGTGC
AGATGAACTTCAGGGTCAGCTTGCCGTAGGTGGCATCGCCCTCGCCCTCGCCGGACACGCTGAACTTGTG
GCCGTTTACGTCGCCGTCCAGCTCGACCAGGATGGGCACCACCCCGGTGAACAGCTCCTCGCCCTTGCTC
ACCATGGTGGCGACCGGTG
