>Addgene plasmid #32587 | pENTR-L5-LucmiR-EGFP-L2 | addgene partial sequence | sequence record 39024 | M13pUC-Fwd
ATGATTTTATTTTGACTGATAGTGACCTGTTCGTTGCAACAAATTGATGAGCAATGCTTTTTTATAATGC
CAACTTTGTATACAAAAGTTGCTAAGGTAGCCTTGCAGAAGTTGGTCGTGAGGCACTGGGCAGGTAAGTA
TCAAGGTTACAAGACAGGTTTAAGGAGACCAATAGAAACTGGGCTTGTCGAGACAGAGAAGACTCTTGCG
TTTCGGTCGACTTCTAGAGCTCTGGAGGCTTGCTGAAGGCTGTATGCTGATTTGTATTCAGCCCATATCG
GTTTTGGCCACTGACTGACCGATATGGTGAATACAAATCAGGACACAAGGCCTGTTACTAGCACTCACAT
GGAACAAATGGCCGAATTCGGCGCTAGCTGCTGATATCGCATACGCGTGGACCAGATAGGCACCTATTGG
TCTTACTGACATCCACTTTGCCTTTCTCTCCACAGGTGTCGGTACCGCGGGCCCGGGATCCACCGGTCGC
CACCATGGTGAGCAAGGGCGAGGAGCTGTTCACCGGGGTGGTGCCCATCCTGGTCGAGCTGGACGGCGAC
GTAAACGGCCACAAGTTCAGCGTGTCCGGCGAGGGCGAGGGCGATGCCACCTACGGCAAGCTGACCCTGA
AGTTCATCTGCACCACCGGCAAGCTGCCCGTGCCCTGGCCCACCCTCGTGACCACCCTGACCT
